Addgene plasmid #113433: pMBP-AaCas12b
Purpose: Expresses Expresses 10xHis-MBP fused to AaCas12b
Depositing lab: Jennifer Doudna. Depositing organization: University of California, Berkeley. Publication: CRISPR-Cas12a target binding unleashes indiscriminate single-stranded DNase activity. Chen JS, Ma E, Harrington LB, Da Costa M, Tian X, Palefsky JM, Doudna JA. Science. 2018 Apr 27;360(6387):436-439. doi: 10.1126/science.aar6245. Epub 2018 Feb 15. PubMed 29449511.
Backbone
  Vector backbone: pMBP
  Vector type: Bacterial Expression
Growth in bacteria
  Bacterial resistance: Ampicillin, 100 μg/mL
  Growth temperature: 37°C
  Growth strain: DH5alpha
  Copy number: High Copy
Gene/Insert
  Gene/Insert name: AaCas12b
  Insert size (bp): 3390
  Promoter: T7
  Tag / fusion protein: MBP (N terminal on insert)
  Cloning method: Gibson Cloning
  Sequencing primers: 5′ GATGAAGCCCTGAAAGACGCGCAG; 3′ CTA GTT ATT GCT CAG CGG T
Terms and licenses: Academic/Nonprofit Terms; Industry Terms: Not Available to Industry
How to cite: pMBP-AaCas12b was a gift from Jennifer Doudna (Addgene plasmid # 113433 ; http://n2t.net/addgene:113433 ; RRID:Addgene_113433)
