[The description below was written by a language model from this plasmid's Addgene catalogue record and pLannotate feature annotations shown in this document.]
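Description:
pMBP-AaCas12b is a bacterial expression plasmid of about 9.4 kb, built on the pMBP backbone, for producing recombinant Cas12b (also called C2c1) from Alicyclobacillus acidoterrestris in E. coli. The backbone is pBR322-derived. It carries a ColE1/pMB1-type origin together with the bom mobility region and the rop gene, and it is selected through the β-lactamase gene (AmpR) under its own promoter, which confers ampicillin resistance. The catalogue lists the plasmid as high copy, although rop normally moderates copy number in this family of replicons. Fragments of the tetracycline efflux gene and its promoter flank the expression cassette. These appear to be nonfunctional remnants of the parental vector, interrupted by the cassette.

The expression unit runs from a T7 promoter through the phage T7 gene 10 ribosome binding site to a T7 terminator, so transcription requires a host that supplies T7 RNA polymerase. No lac operator or lacI gene is annotated in either feature table. The open reading frame encodes an N-terminal 10xHis tag, then a signal-sequence-free maltose binding protein that stays in the cytosol, a TEV protease recognition site, and the roughly 3.4 kb cas12b coding sequence, which was inserted by Gibson assembly. The His tag allows metal-affinity purification, MBP generally improves solubility, and TEV cleavage can remove both tags from the nuclease. A short fragment annotated as a T7 gene 10B-derived solubility tag lies downstream of cas12b, and is probably residual vector sequence. The depositor and sequencing-derived records differ by only three nucleotides and show the same features. The associated publication concerns target-activated single-stranded DNase activity of Cas12 enzymes, which fits the use of this plasmid to purify protein for in vitro biochemical assays.
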