Features (pLannotate 1.2.2; 17 found; start..end, strand, type, name):
     54..434     +  CDS            YPB1_ECOLX: Protein predicted: Swiss-Prot protein existence level 4. From Escherichia coli.
    676..1576    -  CDS            TcR (fragment): tetracycline efflux protein; tet; confers resistance to tetracycline
   1598..1616    +  promoter       T7 promoter: promoter for bacteriophage T7 RNA polymerase
   1705..1727    +  RBS            RBS: efficient ribosome binding site from bacteriophage T7 gene 10 (Olins and Rangwala, 1989)
   1747..1776    +  CDS            10xHis: 10xHis affinity tag
   1786..2886    +  CDS            MBP: maltose binding protein from E. coli; malE (mutated); This version of the gene does not encode a signal sequence, so MBP will remain in the cytosol.
   2941..2957    +  CDS            TEV site (fragment): tobacco etch virus (TEV) protease recognition and cleavage site
   2968..6354    +  CDS            cas12b: CS12B_ALIAG - Also known as c2c1 From Alicyclobacillus acidoterrestris (strain ATCC 49025 / DSM 3922 / CIP 106132 / NCIMB 13137 / GD3B).
   6440..6489    +  CDS            SET1 (fragment): solubility-enhancement tag derived from T7 phage gene 10B
   6497..6544    +  terminator     T7 terminator: transcription terminator for bacteriophage T7 RNA polymerase
   6570..6862    -  CDS            TcR (fragment): tetracycline efflux protein; tet; confers resistance to tetracycline
   6910..6938    -  promoter       tet promoter: E. coli promoter for tetracycline efflux protein gene
   7051..7155    +  promoter       AmpR promoter: bla
   7156..8016    +  CDS            AmpR: β-lactamase; bla; confers resistance to ampicillin, carbenicillin, and related antibiotics
   8187..8775    +  rep_origin     ori: high-copy-number ColE1/pMB1/pBR322/pUC origin of replication
   8961..9103    -  misc_feature   bom: basis of mobility region from pBR322
   9205..37      -  CDS            rop (across the origin): Rop protein, which maintains plasmids at low copy number; rop
>Addgene plasmid #113433 | pMBP-AaCas12b | depositor full sequence | sequence record 214017 | pMBP-AaCas12b sequence 9359 bps
GGGCCATGTTAAGGGCGGTTTTTTCCTGTTTGGTCACTGATGCCTCCGTGTAAGGGGGATTTCTGTTCAT
GGGGGTAATGATACCGATGAAACGAGAGAGGATGCTCACGATACGGGTTACTGATGATGAACATGCCCGG
TTACTGGAACGTTGTGAGGGTAAACAACTGGCGGTATGGATGCGGCGGGACCAGAGAAAAATCACTCAGG
GTCAATGCCAGCGCTTCGTTAATACAGATGTAGGTGTTCCACAGGGTAGCCAGCAGCATCCTGCGATGCA
GATCCGGAACATAATGGTGCAGGGCGCTGACTTCCGCGTTTCCAGACTTTACGAAACACGGAAACCGAAG
ACCATTCATGTTGTTGCTCAGGTCGCAGACGTTTTGCAGCAGCAGTCGCTTCACGTTCGCTCGCGTATCG
GTGATTCATTCTGCTAACCAGTAAGGCAACCCCGCCAGCCTAGCCGGGTCCTCAACGACAGGAGCACGAT
CATGCGCACCCGTGGCCAGGACCCAACGCTGCCCGAGATGCGCCGCGTGCGGCTGCTGGAGATGGCGGAC
GCGATGGATATGTTCTGCCAAGGGTTGGTTTGCGCATTCACAGTTCTCCGCAAGAATTGATTGGCTCCAA
TTCTTGGAGTGGTGAATCCGTTAGCGAGGTGCCGCCGGCTTCCATTCAGGTCGAGGTGGCCCGGCTCCAT
GCACCGCGACGCAACGCGGGGAGGCAGACAAGGTATAGGGCGGCGCCTACAATCCATGCCAACCCGTTCC
ATGTGCTCGCCGAGGCGGCATAAATCGCCGTGACGATCAGCGGTCCAGTGATCGAAGTTAGGCTGGTAAG
AGCCGCGAGCGATCCTTGAAGCTGTCCCTGATGGTCGTCATCTACCTGCCTGGACAGCATGGCCTGCAAC
GCGGGCATCCCGATGCCGCCGGAAGCGAGAAGAATCATAATGGGGAAGGCCATCCAGCCTCGCGTCGCGA
ACGCCAGCAAGACGTAGCCCAGCGCGTCGGCCGCCATGCCGGCGATAATGGCCTGCTTCTCGCCGAAACG
TTTGGTGGCGGGACCAGTGACGAAGGCTTGAGCGAGGGCGTGCAAGATTCCGAATACCGCAAGCGACAGG
CCGATCATCGTCGCGCTCCAGCGAAAGCGGTCCTCGCCGAAAATGACCCAGAGCGCTGCCGGCACCTGTC
CTACGAGTTGCATGATAAAGAAGACAGTCATAAGTGCGGCGACGATAGTCATGCCCCGCGCCCACCGGAA
GGAGCTGACTGGGTTGAAGGCTCTCAAGGGCATCGGTCGACGCTCTCCCTTATGCGACTCCTGCATTAGG
AAGCAGCCCAGTAGTAGGTTGAGGCCGTTGAGCACCGCCGCCGCAAGGAATGGTGCATGCAAGGAGATGG
CGCCCAACAGTCCCCCGGCCACGGGGCCTGCCACCATACCCACGCCGAAACAAGCGCTCATGAGCCCGAA
GTGGCGAGCCCGATCTTCCCCATCGGTGATGTCGGCGATATAGGCGCCAGCAACCGCACCTGTGGCGCCG
GTGATGCCGGCCACGATGCGTCCGGCGTAGAGGATCGAGATCTCGATCCCGCGAAATTAATACGACTCAC
TATAGGGAGACCACAACGGTTTCCCTCTAGTGCCGGCTCCGGAGAGCTCTTTAATTAAGCGGCCGCCCTG
CAGGACTCGAGTTCTAGAAATAATTTTGTTTAACTTTAAGAAGGAGATATACATATGAAATCTTCTCACC
ATCACCATCACCATCACCATCACCATGGTTCTTCTATGAAAATCGAAGAAGGTAAACTGGTAATCTGGAT
TAACGGCGATAAAGGCTATAACGGTCTCGCTGAAGTCGGTAAGAAATTCGAGAAAGATACCGGAATTAAA
GTCACCGTTGAGCATCCGGATAAACTGGAAGAGAAATTCCCACAGGTTGCGGCAACTGGCGATGGCCCTG
ACATTATCTTCTGGGCACACGACCGCTTTGGTGGCTACGCTCAATCTGGCCTGTTGGCTGAAATCACCCC
GGACAAAGCGTTCCAGGACAAGCTGTATCCGTTTACCTGGGATGCCGTACGTTACAACGGCAAGCTGATT
GCTTACCCGATCGCTGTTGAAGCGTTATCGCTGATTTATAACAAAGATCTGCTGCCGAACCCGCCAAAAA
CCTGGGAAGAGATCCCGGCGCTGGATAAAGAACTGAAAGCGAAAGGTAAGAGCGCGCTGATGTTCAACCT
GCAAGAACCGTACTTCACCTGGCCGCTGATTGCTGCTGACGGGGGTTATGCGTTCAAGTATGAAAACGGC
AAGTACGACATTAAAGACGTGGGCGTGGATAACGCTGGCGCGAAAGCGGGTCTGACCTTCCTGGTTGACC
TGATTAAAAACAAACACATGAATGCAGACACCGATTACTCCATCGCAGAAGCTGCCTTTAATAAAGGCGA
AACAGCGATGACCATCAACGGCCCGTGGGCATGGTCCAACATCGACACCAGCAAAGTGAATTATGGTGTA
ACGGTACTGCCGACCTTCAAGGGTCAACCATCCAAACCGTTCGTTGGCGTGCTGAGCGCAGGTATTAACG
CCGCCAGTCCGAACAAAGAGCTGGCAAAAGAGTTCCTCGAAAACTATCTGCTGACTGATGAAGGTCTGGA
AGCGGTTAATAAAGACAAACCGCTGGGTGCCGTAGCGCTGAAGTCTTACGAGGAAGAGTTGGCGAAAGAT
CCACGTATTGCCGCCACTATGGAAAACGCCCAGAAAGGTGAAATCATGCCGAACATCCCGCAGATGTCCG
CTTTCTGGTATGCCGTGCGTACTGCGGTGATCAACGCCGCCAGCGGTCGTCAGACTGTCGATGAAGCCCT
GAAAGACGCGCAGACTAATTCGAGCTCGAACAACAACAACAATAACAATAACAACAACCTCGGGATCGAG
GAAAACCTGTACTTCCAATCCAATGCAATGGCCGTCAAATCCATCAAAGTGAAACTTCGTCTCGACGATA
TGCCGGAGATTCGGGCCGGTCTATGGAAACTTCATAAGGAAGTCAATGCGGGGGTTCGATATTACACGGA
ATGGCTCAGTCTTCTCCGTCAAGAGAACTTGTATCGAAGAAGTCCGAATGGGGACGGAGAGCAAGAATGT
GATAAGACTGCAGAAGAATGCAAAGCCGAATTGTTGGAGCGGCTGCGCGCGCGTCAAGTGGAGAATGGAC
ACCGTGGTCCGGCGGGATCGGACGATGAATTGCTGCAGTTGGCGCGTCAACTCTATGAGTTGTTGGTTCC
GCAGGCGATAGGTGCGAAAGGCGACGCGCAGCAAATTGCCCGCAAATTTTTGAGCCCCTTGGCCGACAAG
GACGCAGTTGGTGGGCTTGGAATCGCGAAGGCGGGGAACAAACCGCGGTGGGTTCGCATGCGCGAAGCGG
GGGAACCAGGCTGGGAAGAGGAGAAGGAGAAGGCTGAGACGAGGAAATCTGCGGATCGGACTGCGGATGT
TTTGCGCGCGCTCGCGGATTTTGGGTTAAAGCCACTGATGCGCGTATACACCGATTCTGAGATGTCATCG
GTGGAGTGGAAACCGCTTCGGAAGGGACAAGCCGTTCGGACGTGGGATAGGGACATGTTCCAACAAGCTA
TCGAACGGATGATGTCGTGGGAGTCGTGGAATCAGCGCGTTGGGCAAGAGTACGCGAAACTCGTAGAACA
AAAAAATCGATTTGAGCAGAAGAATTTCGTCGGCCAGGAACATCTGGTCCATCTCGTCAATCAGTTGCAA
CAAGATATGAAAGAAGCATCGCCCGGACTCGAATCGAAAGAGCAAACCGCGCACTATGTGACGGGACGGG
CATTGCGCGGATCGGACAAGGTATTTGAGAAGTGGGGGAAACTCGCCCCCGATGCACCTTTCGATTTGTA
CGACGCCGAAATCAAGAATGTGCAGAGACGTAACACGAGACGATTCGGATCACATGACTTGTTCGCAAAA
TTGGCAGAGCCAGAGTATCAGGCCCTGTGGCGCGAAGATGCTTCGTTTCTCACGCGTTACGCGGTGTACA
ACAGCATCCTTCGCAAACTGAATCACGCCAAAATGTTCGCGACGTTTACTTTGCCGGATGCAACGGCGCA
CCCGATTTGGACTCGCTTCGATAAATTGGGTGGGAATTTGCACCAGTACACCTTTTTGTTCAACGAATTT
GGAGAACGCAGGCACGCGATTCGTTTTCACAAGCTATTGAAAGTCGAGAATGGTGTCGCAAGAGAAGTTG
ATGATGTCACCGTGCCCATTTCAATGTCAGAGCAATTGGATAATCTGCTTCCCAGAGATCCCAATGAACC
GATTGCGCTATATTTTCGAGATTACGGAGCCGAACAGCATTTCACAGGTGAATTTGGTGGCGCGAAGATC
CAGTGCCGCCGGGATCAGCTGGCTCATATGCACCGACGCAGAGGGGCGAGGGATGTTTATCTCAATGTCA
GCGTACGTGTGCAGAGTCAGTCTGAGGCGCGGGGAGAACGTCGCCCGCCGTATGCGGCAGTATTTCGTCT
GGTCGGGGACAACCATCGCGCGTTTGTCCATTTCGATAAACTATCGGATTATCTTGCGGAACATCCGGAT
GATGGGAAGCTCGGGTCGGAGGGGTTGCTTTCCGGGCTGCGGGTGATGAGTGTCGATCTCGGCCTTCGCA
CATCTGCATCGATTTCCGTTTTTCGCGTTGCCCGGAAGGACGAGTTGAAGCCGAACTCAAAAGGTCGTGT
ACCGTTTTTCTTTCCGATAAAAGGGAATGACAATCTCGTCGCGGTTCATGAGCGATCACAACTCTTGAAG
CTGCCTGGCGAAACGGAGTCGAAGGACCTGCGTGCTATCCGAGAAGAACGCCAACGGACATTGCGGCAGT
TGCGGACGCAACTGGCGTATTTGCGGCTGCTCGTGCGGTGTGGGTCGGAAGATGTGGGGCGGCGTGAACG
GAGTTGGGCAAAGCTTATCGAGCAGCCGGTGGATGCGGCCAATCACATGACACCGGATTGGCGCGAGGCT
TTTGAAAACGAACTTCAGAAGCTTAAGTCACTCCATGGTATCTGTAGCGACAAGGAATGGATGGATGCTG
TCTACGAGAGCGTTCGCCGCGTGTGGCGTCACATGGGCAAACAGGTTCGCGATTGGCGAAAGGACGTACG
AAGCGGAGAGCGGCCCAAGATTCGCGGCTATGCGAAAGACGTGGTCGGTGGAAACTCGATTGAGCAAATC
GAGTATCTGGAACGTCAGTACAAGTTCCTCAAGAGTTGGAGCTTCTTTGGTAAGGTGTCGGGACAAGTGA
TTCGTGCGGAGAAGGGATCTCGTTTTGCGATCACGCTGCGCGAACACATTGATCACGCGAAGGAAGATCG
GCTGAAGAAATTGGCGGATCGCATCATTATGGAGGCTCTCGGCTATGTGTACGCGTTGGATGAGCGCGGC
AAAGGAAAGTGGGTTGCGAAGTATCCGCCGTGCCAGCTCATCCTGCTGGAGGAATTGAGCGAGTACCAGT
TCAATAACGACAGGCCTCCGAGCGAAAACAACCAGTTGATGCAATGGAGTCATCGCGGCGTGTTCCAGGA
GTTGATAAATCAGGCCCAAGTCCATGATTTACTCGTTGGGACGATGTATGCAGCGTTCTCGTCGCGATTC
GACGCGCGAACTGGGGCACCGGGTATCCGCTGTCGCCGGGTTCCGGCGCGTTGCACCCAGGAGCACAATC
CAGAACCATTTCCTTGGTGGCTGAACAAGTTTGTGGTGGAACATACGTTGGATGCTTGTCCCCTACGCGC
AGACGACCTCATCCCAACGGGTGAAGGAGAGATTTTTGTCTCGCCGTTCAGCGCGGAGGAGGGGGACTTT
CATCAGATTCACGCCGACCTGAATGCGGCGCAAAATCTGCAGCAGCGACTCTGGTCTGATTTTGATATCA
GTCAAATTCGGTTGCGGTGTGATTGGGGTGAAGTGGACGGTGAACTCGTTCTGATCCCAAGGCTTACAGG
AAAACGAACGGCGGATTCATATAGCAACAAGGTGTTTTATACCAATACAGGTGTCACCTATTATGAGCGA
GAGCGGGGGAAGAAGCGGAGAAAGGTTTTCGCGCAAGAGAAATTGTCGGAGGAAGAGGCGGAGTTGCTCG
TGGAAGCAGACGAGGCGAGGGAGAAATCGGTCGTTTTGATGCGTGATCCGTCTGGCATCATCAATCGGGG
AAATTGGACCAGGCAAAAGGAATTTTGGTCGATGGTGAACCAGCGGATCGAAGGATACTTGGTCAAGCAG
ATTCGCTCGCGCGTTCCATTACAAGATAGTGCGTGTGAAAACACGGGGGATATTTAATAACATTGGAAGT
GGATAACGGATCCGCGATCGCGGCGCGCCACCTGGTGGCCGGCCGGTACCACGCGTGCGCGCTGATCCGG
CTGCTAACAAAGCCCGAAAGGAAGCTGAGTTGGCTGCTGCCACCGCTGAGCAATAACTAGCATAACCCCT
TGGGGCCTCTAAACGGGTCTTGAGGGGTTTTTTGCTGAAAGGAGGAACTATATCCGGATATCCACAGGAC
GGGTGTGGTCGCCATGATCGCGTAGTCGATAGTGGCTCCAAGTAGCGAAGCGAGCAGGACTGGGCGGCGG
CCAAAGCGGTCGGACAGTGCTCCGAGAACGGGTGCGCATAGAAATTGCATCAACGCATATAGCGCTAGCA
GCACGCCATAGTGACTGGCGATGCTGTCGGAATGGACGATATCCCGCAAGAGGCCCGGCAGTACCGGCAT
AACCAAGCCTATGCCTACAGCATCCAGGGTGACGGTGCCGAGGATGACGATGAGCGCATTGTTAGATTTC
ATACACGGTGCCTGACTGCGTTAGCAATTTAACTGTGATAAACTACCGCATTAAAGCTTATCGATGATAA
GCTGTCAAACATGAGAATTCTTGAAGACGAAAGGGCCTCGTGATACGCCTATTTTTATAGGTTAATGTCA
TGATAATAATGGTTTCTTAGACGTCAGGTGGCACTTTTCGGGGAAATGTGCGCGGAACCCCTATTTGTTT
ATTTTTCTAAATACATTCAAATATGTATCCGCTCATGAGACAATAACCCTGATAAATGCTTCAATAACAT
TGAAAAAGGAAGAGTATGAGTATTCAACATTTCCGTGTCGCCCTTATTCCCTTTTTTGCGGCATTTTGCC
TTCCTGTTTTTGCTCACCCAGAAACGCTGGTGAAAGTAAAAGATGCTGAAGATCAGTTGGGTGCACGAGT
GGGTTACATCGAACTGGATCTCAACAGCGGTAAGATCCTTGAGAGTTTTCGCCCCGAAGAACGTTTTCCA
ATGATGAGCACTTTTAAAGTTCTGCTATGTGGCGCGGTATTATCCCGTGTTGACGCCGGGCAAGAGCAAC
TCGGTCGCCGCATACACTATTCTCAGAATGACTTGGTTGAGTACTCACCAGTCACAGAAAAGCATCTTAC
GGATGGCATGACAGTAAGAGAATTATGCAGTGCTGCCATAACCATGAGTGATAACACTGCGGCCAACTTA
CTTCTGACAACGATCGGAGGACCGAAGGAGCTAACCGCTTTTTTGCACAACATGGGGGATCATGTAACTC
GCCTTGATCGTTGGGAACCGGAGCTGAATGAAGCCATACCAAACGACGAGCGTGACACCACGATGCCTGC
AGCAATGGCAACAACGTTGCGCAAACTATTAACTGGCGAACTACTTACTCTAGCTTCCCGGCAACAATTA
ATAGACTGGATGGAGGCGGATAAAGTTGCAGGACCACTTCTGCGCTCGGCCCTTCCGGCTGGCTGGTTTA
TTGCTGATAAATCTGGAGCCGGTGAGCGTGGGTCTCGCGGTATCATTGCAGCACTGGGGCCAGATGGTAA
GCCCTCCCGTATCGTAGTTATCTACACGACGGGGAGTCAGGCAACTATGGATGAACGAAATAGACAGATC
GCTGAGATAGGTGCCTCACTGATTAAGCATTGGTAACTGTCAGACCAAGTTTACTCATATATACTTTAGA
TTGATTTAAAACTTCATTTTTAATTTAAAAGGATCTAGGTGAAGATCCTTTTTGATAATCTCATGACCAA
AATCCCTTAACGTGAGTTTTCGTTCCACTGAGCGTCAGACCCCGTAGAAAAGATCAAAGGATCTTCTTGA
GATCCTTTTTTTCTGCGCGTAATCTGCTGCTTGCAAACAAAAAAACCACCGCTACCAGCGGTGGTTTGTT
TGCCGGATCAAGAGCTACCAACTCTTTTTCCGAAGGTAACTGGCTTCAGCAGAGCGCAGATACCAAATAC
TGTCCTTCTAGTGTAGCCGTAGTTAGGCCACCACTTCAAGAACTCTGTAGCACCGCCTACATACCTCGCT
CTGCTAATCCTGTTACCAGTGGCTGCTGCCAGTGGCGATAAGTCGTGTCTTACCGGGTTGGACTCAAGAC
GATAGTTACCGGATAAGGCGCAGCGGTCGGGCTGAACGGGGGGTTCGTGCACACAGCCCAGCTTGGAGCG
AACGACCTACACCGAACTGAGATACCTACAGCGTGAGCTATGAGAAAGCGCCACGCTTCCCGAAGGGAGA
AAGGCGGACAGGTATCCGGTAAGCGGCAGGGTCGGAACAGGAGAGCGCACGAGGGAGCTTCCAGGGGGAA
ACGCCTGGTATCTTTATAGTCCTGTCGGGTTTCGCCACCTCTGACTTGAGCGTCGATTTTTGTGATGCTC
GTCAGGGGGGCGGAGCCTATGGAAAAACGCCAGCAACGCGGCCTTTTTACGGTTCCTGGCCTTTTGCTGG
CCTTTTGCTCACATGTTCTTTCCTGCGTTATCCCCTGATTCTGTGGATAACCGTATTACCGCCTTTGAGT
GAGCTGATACCGCTCGCCGCAGCCGAACGACCGAGCGCAGCGAGTCAGTGAGCGAGGAAGCGGAAGAGCG
CCTGATGCGGTATTTTCTCCTTACGCATCTGTGCGGTATTTCACACCGCATATATGGTGCACTCTCAGTA
CAATCTGCTCTGATGCCGCATAGTTAAGCCAGTATACACTCCGCTATCGCTACGTGACTGGGTCATGGCT
GCGCCCCGACACCCGCCAACACCCGCTGACGCGCCCTGACGGGCTTGTCTGCTCCCGGCATCCGCTTACA
GACAAGCTGTGACCGTCTCCGGGAGCTGCATGTGTCAGAGGTTTTCACCGTCATCACCGAAACGCGCGAG
GCAGCTGCGGTAAAGCTCATCAGCGTGGTCGTGAAGCGATTCACAGATGTCTGCCTGTTCATCCGCGTCC
AGCTCGTTGAGTTTCTCCAGAAGCGTTAATGTCTGGCTTCTGATAAAGC
