Features (pLannotate 1.2.2; 17 found; start..end, strand, type, name):
    214..232     +  promoter       T7 promoter: promoter for bacteriophage T7 RNA polymerase
    321..343     +  RBS            RBS: efficient ribosome binding site from bacteriophage T7 gene 10 (Olins and Rangwala, 1989)
    363..392     +  CDS            10xHis: 10xHis affinity tag
    402..1502    +  CDS            MBP: maltose binding protein from E. coli; malE (mutated); This version of the gene does not encode a signal sequence, so MBP will remain in the cytosol.
   1557..1573    +  CDS            TEV site (fragment): tobacco etch virus (TEV) protease recognition and cleavage site
   1584..4970    +  CDS            cas12b: CS12B_ALIAG - Also known as c2c1 From Alicyclobacillus acidoterrestris (strain ATCC 49025 / DSM 3922 / CIP 106132 / NCIMB 13137 / GD3B).
   5056..5105    +  CDS            SET1 (fragment): solubility-enhancement tag derived from T7 phage gene 10B
   5113..5160    +  terminator     T7 terminator: transcription terminator for bacteriophage T7 RNA polymerase
   5186..5478    -  CDS            TcR (fragment): tetracycline efflux protein; tet; confers resistance to tetracycline
   5526..5554    -  promoter       tet promoter: E. coli promoter for tetracycline efflux protein gene
   5667..5771    +  promoter       AmpR promoter: bla
   5772..6632    +  CDS            AmpR: β-lactamase; bla; confers resistance to ampicillin, carbenicillin, and related antibiotics
   6803..7391    +  rep_origin     ori: high-copy-number ColE1/pMB1/pBR322/pUC origin of replication
   7577..7716    -  misc_feature   bom: basis of mobility region from pBR322
   7818..8009    -  CDS            rop: Rop protein, which maintains plasmids at low copy number; rop
   8026..8406    +  CDS            YPB1_ECOLX: Protein predicted: Swiss-Prot protein existence level 4. From Escherichia coli.
   8648..192     -  CDS            TcR (fragment) (across the origin): tetracycline efflux protein; tet; confers resistance to tetracycline
>Addgene plasmid #113433 | pMBP-AaCas12b | addgene full sequence | sequence record 217292 | Addgene NGS Result
GCATGCAAGGAGATGGCGCCCAACAGTCCCCCGGCCACGGGGCCTGCCACCATACCCACGCCGAAACAAG
CGCTCATGAGCCCGAAGTGGCGAGCCCGATCTTCCCCATCGGTGATGTCGGCGATATAGGCGCCAGCAAC
CGCACCTGTGGCGCCGGTGATGCCGGCCACGATGCGTCCGGCGTAGAGGATCGAGATCTCGATCCCGCGA
AATTAATACGACTCACTATAGGGAGACCACAACGGTTTCCCTCTAGTGCCGGCTCCGGAGAGCTCTTTAA
TTAAGCGGCCGCCCTGCAGGACTCGAGTTCTAGAAATAATTTTGTTTAACTTTAAGAAGGAGATATACAT
ATGAAATCTTCTCACCATCACCATCACCATCACCATCACCATGGTTCTTCTATGAAAATCGAAGAAGGTA
AACTGGTAATCTGGATTAACGGCGATAAAGGCTATAACGGTCTCGCTGAAGTCGGTAAGAAATTCGAGAA
AGATACCGGAATTAAAGTCACCGTTGAGCATCCGGATAAACTGGAAGAGAAATTCCCACAGGTTGCGGCA
ACTGGCGATGGCCCTGACATTATCTTCTGGGCACACGACCGCTTTGGTGGCTACGCTCAATCTGGCCTGT
TGGCTGAAATCACCCCGGACAAAGCGTTCCAGGACAAGCTGTATCCGTTTACCTGGGATGCCGTACGTTA
CAACGGCAAGCTGATTGCTTACCCGATCGCTGTTGAAGCGTTATCGCTGATTTATAACAAAGATCTGCTG
CCGAACCCGCCAAAAACCTGGGAAGAGATCCCGGCGCTGGATAAAGAACTGAAAGCGAAAGGTAAGAGCG
CGCTGATGTTCAACCTGCAAGAACCGTACTTCACCTGGCCGCTGATTGCTGCTGACGGGGGTTATGCGTT
CAAGTATGAAAACGGCAAGTACGACATTAAAGACGTGGGCGTGGATAACGCTGGCGCGAAAGCGGGTCTG
ACCTTCCTGGTTGACCTGATTAAAAACAAACACATGAATGCAGACACCGATTACTCCATCGCAGAAGCTG
CCTTTAATAAAGGCGAAACAGCGATGACCATCAACGGCCCGTGGGCATGGTCCAACATCGACACCAGCAA
AGTGAATTATGGTGTAACGGTACTGCCGACCTTCAAGGGTCAACCATCCAAACCGTTCGTTGGCGTGCTG
AGCGCAGGTATTAACGCCGCCAGTCCGAACAAAGAGCTGGCAAAAGAGTTCCTCGAAAACTATCTGCTGA
CTGATGAAGGTCTGGAAGCGGTTAATAAAGACAAACCGCTGGGTGCCGTAGCGCTGAAGTCTTACGAGGA
AGAGTTGGCGAAAGATCCACGTATTGCCGCCACTATGGAAAACGCCCAGAAAGGTGAAATCATGCCGAAC
ATCCCGCAGATGTCCGCTTTCTGGTATGCCGTGCGTACTGCGGTGATCAACGCCGCCAGCGGTCGTCAGA
CTGTCGATGAAGCCCTGAAAGACGCGCAGACTAATTCGAGCTCGAACAACAACAACAATAACAATAACAA
CAACCTCGGGATCGAGGAAAACCTGTACTTCCAATCCAATGCAATGGCCGTCAAATCCATCAAAGTGAAA
CTTCGTCTCGACGATATGCCGGAGATTCGGGCCGGTCTATGGAAACTTCATAAGGAAGTCAATGCGGGGG
TTCGATATTACACGGAATGGCTCAGTCTTCTCCGTCAAGAGAACTTGTATCGAAGAAGTCCGAATGGGGA
CGGAGAGCAAGAATGTGATAAGACTGCAGAAGAATGCAAAGCCGAATTGTTGGAGCGGCTGCGCGCGCGT
CAAGTGGAGAATGGACACCGTGGTCCGGCGGGATCGGACGATGAATTGCTGCAGTTGGCGCGTCAACTCT
ATGAGTTGTTGGTTCCGCAGGCGATAGGTGCGAAAGGCGACGCGCAGCAAATTGCCCGCAAATTTTTGAG
CCCCTTGGCCGACAAGGACGCAGTTGGTGGGCTTGGAATCGCGAAGGCGGGGAACAAACCGCGGTGGGTT
CGCATGCGCGAAGCGGGGGAACCAGGCTGGGAAGAGGAGAAGGAGAAGGCTGAGACGAGGAAATCTGCGG
ATCGGACTGCGGATGTTTTGCGCGCGCTCGCGGATTTTGGGTTAAAGCCACTGATGCGCGTATACACCGA
TTCTGAGATGTCATCGGTGGAGTGGAAACCGCTTCGGAAGGGACAAGCCGTTCGGACGTGGGATAGGGAC
ATGTTCCAACAAGCTATCGAACGGATGATGTCGTGGGAGTCGTGGAATCAGCGCGTTGGGCAAGAGTACG
CGAAACTCGTAGAACAAAAAAATCGATTTGAGCAGAAGAATTTCGTCGGCCAGGAACATCTGGTCCATCT
CGTCAATCAGTTGCAACAAGATATGAAAGAAGCATCGCCCGGACTCGAATCGAAAGAGCAAACCGCGCAC
TATGTGACGGGACGGGCATTGCGCGGATCGGACAAGGTATTTGAGAAGTGGGGGAAACTCGCCCCCGATG
CACCTTTCGATTTGTACGACGCCGAAATCAAGAATGTGCAGAGACGTAACACGAGACGATTCGGATCACA
TGACTTGTTCGCAAAATTGGCAGAGCCAGAGTATCAGGCCCTGTGGCGCGAAGATGCTTCGTTTCTCACG
CGTTACGCGGTGTACAACAGCATCCTTCGCAAACTGAATCACGCCAAAATGTTCGCGACGTTTACTTTGC
CGGATGCAACGGCGCACCCGATTTGGACTCGCTTCGATAAATTGGGTGGGAATTTGCACCAGTACACCTT
TTTGTTCAACGAATTTGGAGAACGCAGGCACGCGATTCGTTTTCACAAGCTATTGAAAGTCGAGAATGGT
GTCGCAAGAGAAGTTGATGATGTCACCGTGCCCATTTCAATGTCAGAGCAATTGGATAATCTGCTTCCCA
GAGATCCCAATGAACCGATTGCGCTATATTTTCGAGATTACGGAGCCGAACAGCATTTCACAGGTGAATT
TGGTGGCGCGAAGATCCAGTGCCGCCGGGATCAGCTGGCTCATATGCACCGACGCAGAGGGGCGAGGGAT
GTTTATCTCAATGTCAGCGTACGTGTGCAGAGTCAGTCTGAGGCGCGGGGAGAACGTCGCCCGCCGTATG
CGGCAGTATTTCGTCTGGTCGGGGACAACCATCGCGCGTTTGTCCATTTCGATAAACTATCGGATTATCT
TGCGGAACATCCGGATGATGGGAAGCTCGGGTCGGAGGGGTTGCTTTCCGGGCTGCGGGTGATGAGTGTC
GATCTCGGCCTTCGCACATCTGCATCGATTTCCGTTTTTCGCGTTGCCCGGAAGGACGAGTTGAAGCCGA
ACTCAAAAGGTCGTGTACCGTTTTTCTTTCCGATAAAAGGGAATGACAATCTCGTCGCGGTTCATGAGCG
ATCACAACTCTTGAAGCTGCCTGGCGAAACGGAGTCGAAGGACCTGCGTGCTATCCGAGAAGAACGCCAA
CGGACATTGCGGCAGTTGCGGACGCAACTGGCGTATTTGCGGCTGCTCGTGCGGTGTGGGTCGGAAGATG
TGGGGCGGCGTGAACGGAGTTGGGCAAAGCTTATCGAGCAGCCGGTGGATGCGGCCAATCACATGACACC
GGATTGGCGCGAGGCTTTTGAAAACGAACTTCAGAAGCTTAAGTCACTCCATGGTATCTGTAGCGACAAG
GAATGGATGGATGCTGTCTACGAGAGCGTTCGCCGCGTGTGGCGTCACATGGGCAAACAGGTTCGCGATT
GGCGAAAGGACGTACGAAGCGGAGAGCGGCCCAAGATTCGCGGCTATGCGAAAGACGTGGTCGGTGGAAA
CTCGATTGAGCAAATCGAGTATCTGGAACGTCAGTACAAGTTCCTCAAGAGTTGGAGCTTCTTTGGTAAG
GTGTCGGGACAAGTGATTCGTGCGGAGAAGGGATCTCGTTTTGCGATCACGCTGCGCGAACACATTGATC
ACGCGAAGGAAGATCGGCTGAAGAAATTGGCGGATCGCATCATTATGGAGGCTCTCGGCTATGTGTACGC
GTTGGATGAGCGCGGCAAAGGAAAGTGGGTTGCGAAGTATCCGCCGTGCCAGCTCATCCTGCTGGAGGAA
TTGAGCGAGTACCAGTTCAATAACGACAGGCCTCCGAGCGAAAACAACCAGTTGATGCAATGGAGTCATC
GCGGCGTGTTCCAGGAGTTGATAAATCAGGCCCAAGTCCATGATTTACTCGTTGGGACGATGTATGCAGC
GTTCTCGTCGCGATTCGACGCGCGAACTGGGGCACCGGGTATCCGCTGTCGCCGGGTTCCGGCGCGTTGC
ACCCAGGAGCACAATCCAGAACCATTTCCTTGGTGGCTGAACAAGTTTGTGGTGGAACATACGTTGGATG
CTTGTCCCCTACGCGCAGACGACCTCATCCCAACGGGTGAAGGAGAGATTTTTGTCTCGCCGTTCAGCGC
GGAGGAGGGGGACTTTCATCAGATTCACGCCGACCTGAATGCGGCGCAAAATCTGCAGCAGCGACTCTGG
TCTGATTTTGATATCAGTCAAATTCGGTTGCGGTGTGATTGGGGTGAAGTGGACGGTGAACTCGTTCTGA
TCCCAAGGCTTACAGGAAAACGAACGGCGGATTCATATAGCAACAAGGTGTTTTATACCAATACAGGTGT
CACCTATTATGAGCGAGAGCGGGGGAAGAAGCGGAGAAAGGTTTTCGCGCAAGAGAAATTGTCGGAGGAA
GAGGCGGAGTTGCTCGTGGAAGCAGACGAGGCGAGGGAGAAATCGGTCGTTTTGATGCGTGATCCGTCTG
GCATCATCAATCGGGGAAATTGGACCAGGCAAAAGGAATTTTGGTCGATGGTGAACCAGCGGATCGAAGG
ATACTTGGTCAAGCAGATTCGCTCGCGCGTTCCATTACAAGATAGTGCGTGTGAAAACACGGGGGATATT
TAATAACATTGGAAGTGGATAACGGATCCGCGATCGCGGCGCGCCACCTGGTGGCCGGCCGGTACCACGC
GTGCGCGCTGATCCGGCTGCTAACAAAGCCCGAAAGGAAGCTGAGTTGGCTGCTGCCACCGCTGAGCAAT
AACTAGCATAACCCCTTGGGGCCTCTAAACGGGTCTTGAGGGGTTTTTTGCTGAAAGGAGGAACTATATC
CGGATATCCACAGGACGGGTGTGGTCGCCATGATCGCGTAGTCGATAGTGGCTCCAAGTAGCGAAGCGAG
CAGGACTGGGCGGCGGCCAAAGCGGTCGGACAGTGCTCCGAGAACGGGTGCGCATAGAAATTGCATCAAC
GCATATAGCGCTAGCAGCACGCCATAGTGACTGGCGATGCTGTCGGAATGGACGATATCCCGCAAGAGGC
CCGGCAGTACCGGCATAACCAAGCCTATGCCTACAGCATCCAGGGTGACGGTGCCGAGGATGACGATGAG
CGCATTGTTAGATTTCATACACGGTGCCTGACTGCGTTAGCAATTTAACTGTGATAAACTACCGCATTAA
AGCTTATCGATGATAAGCTGTCAAACATGAGAATTCTTGAAGACGAAAGGGCCTCGTGATACGCCTATTT
TTATAGGTTAATGTCATGATAATAATGGTTTCTTAGACGTCAGGTGGCACTTTTCGGGGAAATGTGCGCG
GAACCCCTATTTGTTTATTTTTCTAAATACATTCAAATATGTATCCGCTCATGAGACAATAACCCTGATA
AATGCTTCAATAACATTGAAAAAGGAAGAGTATGAGTATTCAACATTTCCGTGTCGCCCTTATTCCCTTT
TTTGCGGCATTTTGCCTTCCTGTTTTTGCTCACCCAGAAACGCTGGTGAAAGTAAAAGATGCTGAAGATC
AGTTGGGTGCACGAGTGGGTTACATCGAACTGGATCTCAACAGCGGTAAGATCCTTGAGAGTTTTCGCCC
CGAAGAACGTTTTCCAATGATGAGCACTTTTAAAGTTCTGCTATGTGGCGCGGTATTATCCCGTGTTGAC
GCCGGGCAAGAGCAACTCGGTCGCCGCATACACTATTCTCAGAATGACTTGGTTGAGTACTCACCAGTCA
CAGAAAAGCATCTTACGGATGGCATGACAGTAAGAGAATTATGCAGTGCTGCCATAACCATGAGTGATAA
CACTGCGGCCAACTTACTTCTGACAACGATCGGAGGACCGAAGGAGCTAACCGCTTTTTTGCACAACATG
GGGGATCATGTAACTCGCCTTGATCGTTGGGAACCGGAGCTGAATGAAGCCATACCAAACGACGAGCGTG
ACACCACGATGCCTGCAGCAATGGCAACAACGTTGCGCAAACTATTAACTGGCGAACTACTTACTCTAGC
TTCCCGGCAACAATTAATAGACTGGATGGAGGCGGATAAAGTTGCAGGACCACTTCTGCGCTCGGCCCTT
CCGGCTGGCTGGTTTATTGCTGATAAATCTGGAGCCGGTGAGCGTGGGTCTCGCGGTATCATTGCAGCAC
TGGGGCCAGATGGTAAGCCCTCCCGTATCGTAGTTATCTACACGACGGGGAGTCAGGCAACTATGGATGA
ACGAAATAGACAGATCGCTGAGATAGGTGCCTCACTGATTAAGCATTGGTAACTGTCAGACCAAGTTTAC
TCATATATACTTTAGATTGATTTAAAACTTCATTTTTAATTTAAAAGGATCTAGGTGAAGATCCTTTTTG
ATAATCTCATGACCAAAATCCCTTAACGTGAGTTTTCGTTCCACTGAGCGTCAGACCCCGTAGAAAAGAT
CAAAGGATCTTCTTGAGATCCTTTTTTTCTGCGCGTAATCTGCTGCTTGCAAACAAAAAAACCACCGCTA
CCAGCGGTGGTTTGTTTGCCGGATCAAGAGCTACCAACTCTTTTTCCGAAGGTAACTGGCTTCAGCAGAG
CGCAGATACCAAATACTGTCCTTCTAGTGTAGCCGTAGTTAGGCCACCACTTCAAGAACTCTGTAGCACC
GCCTACATACCTCGCTCTGCTAATCCTGTTACCAGTGGCTGCTGCCAGTGGCGATAAGTCGTGTCTTACC
GGGTTGGACTCAAGACGATAGTTACCGGATAAGGCGCAGCGGTCGGGCTGAACGGGGGGTTCGTGCACAC
AGCCCAGCTTGGAGCGAACGACCTACACCGAACTGAGATACCTACAGCGTGAGCTATGAGAAAGCGCCAC
GCTTCCCGAAGGGAGAAAGGCGGACAGGTATCCGGTAAGCGGCAGGGTCGGAACAGGAGAGCGCACGAGG
GAGCTTCCAGGGGGAAACGCCTGGTATCTTTATAGTCCTGTCGGGTTTCGCCACCTCTGACTTGAGCGTC
GATTTTTGTGATGCTCGTCAGGGGGGCGGAGCCTATGGAAAAACGCCAGCAACGCGGCCTTTTTACGGTT
CCTGGCCTTTTGCTGGCCTTTTGCTCACATGTTCTTTCCTGCGTTATCCCCTGATTCTGTGGATAACCGT
ATTACCGCCTTTGAGTGAGCTGATACCGCTCGCCGCAGCCGAACGACCGAGCGCAGCGAGTCAGTGAGCG
AGGAAGCGGAAGAGCGCCTGATGCGGTATTTTCTCCTTACGCATCTGTGCGGTATTTCACACCGCAATGG
TGCACTCTCAGTACAATCTGCTCTGATGCCGCATAGTTAAGCCAGTATACACTCCGCTATCGCTACGTGA
CTGGGTCATGGCTGCGCCCCGACACCCGCCAACACCCGCTGACGCGCCCTGACGGGCTTGTCTGCTCCCG
GCATCCGCTTACAGACAAGCTGTGACCGTCTCCGGGAGCTGCATGTGTCAGAGGTTTTCACCGTCATCAC
CGAAACGCGCGAGGCAGCTGCGGTAAAGCTCATCAGCGTGGTCGTGAAGCGATTCACAGATGTCTGCCTG
TTCATCCGCGTCCAGCTCGTTGAGTTTCTCCAGAAGCGTTAATGTCTGGCTTCTGATAAAGCGGGCCATG
TTAAGGGCGGTTTTTTCCTGTTTGGTCACTGATGCCTCCGTGTAAGGGGGATTTCTGTTCATGGGGGTAA
TGATACCGATGAAACGAGAGAGGATGCTCACGATACGGGTTACTGATGATGAACATGCCCGGTTACTGGA
ACGTTGTGAGGGTAAACAACTGGCGGTATGGATGCGGCGGGACCAGAGAAAAATCACTCAGGGTCAATGC
CAGCGCTTCGTTAATACAGATGTAGGTGTTCCACAGGGTAGCCAGCAGCATCCTGCGATGCAGATCCGGA
ACATAATGGTGCAGGGCGCTGACTTCCGCGTTTCCAGACTTTACGAAACACGGAAACCGAAGACCATTCA
TGTTGTTGCTCAGGTCGCAGACGTTTTGCAGCAGCAGTCGCTTCACGTTCGCTCGCGTATCGGTGATTCA
TTCTGCTAACCAGTAAGGCAACCCCGCCAGCCTAGCCGGGTCCTCAACGACAGGAGCACGATCATGCGCA
CCCGTGGCCAGGACCCAACGCTGCCCGAGATGCGCCGCGTGCGGCTGCTGGAGATGGCGGACGCGATGGA
TATGTTCTGCCAAGGGTTGGTTTGCGCATTCACAGTTCTCCGCAAGAATTGATTGGCTCCAATTCTTGGA
GTGGTGAATCCGTTAGCGAGGTGCCGCCGGCTTCCATTCAGGTCGAGGTGGCCCGGCTCCATGCACCGCG
ACGCAACGCGGGGAGGCAGACAAGGTATAGGGCGGCGCCTACAATCCATGCCAACCCGTTCCATGTGCTC
GCCGAGGCGGCATAAATCGCCGTGACGATCAGCGGTCCAATGATCGAAGTTAGGCTGGTAAGAGCCGCGA
GCGATCCTTGAAGCTGTCCCTGATGGTCGTCATCTACCTGCCTGGACAGCATGGCCTGCAACGCGGGCAT
CCCGATGCCGCCGGAAGCGAGAAGAATCATAATGGGGAAGGCCATCCAGCCTCGCGTCGCGAACGCCAGC
AAGACGTAGCCCAGCGCGTCGGCCGCCATGCCGGCGATAATGGCCTGCTTCTCGCCGAAACGTTTGGTGG
CGGGACCAGTGACGAAGGCTTGAGCGAGGGCGTGCAAGATTCCGAATACCGCAAGCGACAGGCCGATCAT
CGTCGCGCTCCAGCGAAAGCGGTCCTCGCCGAAAATGACCCAGAGCGCTGCCGGCACCTGTCCTACGAGT
TGCATGATAAAGAAGACAGTCATAAGTGCGGCGACGATAGTCATGCCCCGCGCCCACCGGAAGGAGCTGA
CTGGGTTGAAGGCTCTCAAGGGCATCGGTCGACGCTCTCCCTTATGCGACTCCTGCATTAGGAAGCAGCC
CAGTAGTAGGTTGAGGCCGTTGAGCACCGCCGCCGCAAGGAATGGT
